>Addgene plasmid #205512 | pDRF1-GW ymTq2-ymScarletI | addgene full sequence | sequence record 407704 | Addgene NGS Result
CAAGCTTCCTGAAACGGAGAAACATAAACAGGCATTGCTGGGATCACCCATACATCACTCTGTTTTGCCT
GACCTTTTCCGGTAATTTGAAAACAAACCCGGTCTCGAAGCGGAGATCCGGCGATAATTACCGCAGAAAT
AAACCCATACACGAGACGTAGAACCAGCCGCACATGGCCGGAGAAACTCCTGCGAGAATTTCGTAAACTC
GCGCGCATTGCATCTGTATTTCCTAATGCGGCACTTCCAGGCCTCGATCGAGACCGTTTATCCATTGCTT
TTTTGTTGTCTTTTTCCCTCGTTCACAGAAAGTCTGAAGAAGCTATAGTAGAACTATGAGCTTTTTTTGT
TTCTGTTTTCCTTTTTTTTTTTTTTACCTCTGTGGAAATTGTTACTCTCACACTCTTTAGTTCGTTTGTT
TGTTTTGTTTATTCCAATTATGACCGGTGACGAAACGTGGTCGATGGTGGGTACCGCTTATGCTCCCCTC
CATTAGTTTCGATTATATAAAAAGGCCAAATATTGTATTATTTTCAAATGTCCTATCATTATCGTCTAAC
ATCTAATTTCTCTTAAATTTTTTCTCTTTCTTTCCTATAACACCAATAGTGAAAATCTTTTTTTCTTCTA
TATCTACAAAAACTTTTTTTTTCTATCAACCTCGTTGATAAATTTTTTCTTTAACAATCGTTAATAATTA
ATTAATTGGAAAATAACCATTTTTTCTCTCTTTTATACACACATTCAAAAGAAAGAAAAAAAATATACCC
CAGCCTCGACTAGTGAATTCGCGGCCATCACAAGTTTGTACAAAAAAGCAGGCTGCTAGCATGGTTAGTA
AAGGTGAAGAATTGTTCACTGGTGTAGTGCCAATTTTAGTAGAATTAGATGGTGACGTTAACGGTCATAA
GTTCTCTGTAAGCGGTGAAGGTGAAGGTGACGCAACATACGGTAAATTAACTTTGAAATTCATTTGTACT
ACAGGTAAATTACCAGTTCCATGGCCAACTTTGGTTACTACTTTGTCTTGGGGTGTTCAATGTTTCGCTA
GATACCCAGATCATATGAAGCAACATGATTTCTTTAAGTCTGCTATGCCAGAAGGTTACGTTCAAGAAAG
AACTATCTTCTTCAAGGATGATGGTAACTATAAGACTAGAGCTGAAGTTAAGTTCGAAGGAGATACTTTA
GTTAATAGAATTGAATTGAAGGGTATTGATTTTAAGGAAGATGGTAATATTTTGGGTCATAAGTTGGAAT
ATAATTACTTCTCTGATAACGTTTACATTACTGCTGATAAGCAAAAGAACGGTATTAAGGCGAACTTCAA
GATTAGACATAACATTGAAGATGGTGGTGTTCAATTAGCTGATCATTACCAACAAAACACTCCAATTGGT
GACGGTCCAGTTTTGTTGCCAGATAACCATTACTTGTCTACTCAATCTAAGTTGTCTAAGGATCCAAACG
AAAAGAGAGATCATATGGTTTTGTTGGAATTCGTTACTGCTGCTGGGATCACTTTAGGTATGGATGAATT
GTATAAATCCGGACTCAGATCTTCGGATCCACCGGTCGCCACCCCCGGGATGGTTAGTAAAGGTGAAGCT
GTTATAAAAGAATTCATGAGGTTTAAAGTTCATATGGAAGGTTCAATGAATGGTCATGAATTTGAAATTG
AAGGTGAAGGTGAAGGTAGACCATATGAAGGTACACAAACTGCTAAATTGAAAGTTACTAAAGGTGGTCC
ATTACCATTTTCTTGGGATATTTTGTCTCCACAATTCATGTATGGTTCTAGAGCTTTTATTAAGCATCCA
GCTGATATTCCAGATTATTATAAACAATCTTTTCCTGAAGGTTTTAAATGGGAAAGAGTTATGAATTTCG
AAGATGGTGGTGCTGTTACTGTTACTCAAGATACTTCTTTGGAAGATGGTACTTTAATCTATAAAGTTAA
ATTGAGAGGTACTAATTTTCCACCAGATGGTCCAGTTATGCAAAAGAAAACTATGGGTTGGGAAGCATCT
ACTGAAAGATTGTATCCAGAAGATGGTGTTTTGAAAGGAGACATTAAGATGGCTTTGAGATTGAAAGATG
GTGGTCGGTACCTGGCCGACTTCAAGACCACCTATAAAGCTAAAAAACCAGTTCAAATGCCAGGTGCATA
TAATGTTGATAGAAAGTTAGATATAACGTCGCATAACGAGGACTATACTGTAGTTGAACAATATGAACGT
AGTGAAGGTAGACATAGTACCGGAGGAATGGATGAATTGTATAAATAAGCGGCCGCACCCAGCTTTCTTG
TACAAAGTGGTGTAGTTAATTCATGATGGCCGCTGCAGGTCGACCTCGAGGGGGGGCCCGGTACCCAATT
CGCCCTATAGTGAGTCGTATTACGCGCGGATCCAGCTTTGGACTTCTTCGCCAGAGGTTTGGTCAAGTCT
CCAATCAAGGTTGTCGGCTTGTCTACCTTGCCAGAAATTTACGAAAAGATGGAAAAGGGTCAAATCGTTG
GTAGATACGTTGTTGACACTTCTAAATAAGCGAATTTCTTATGATTTATGATTTTTATTATTAAATAAGT
TATAAAAAAAATAAGTGTATACAAATTTTAAAGTGACTCTTAGGTTTTAAAACGAAAATTCTTATTCTTG
AGTAACTCTTTCCTGTAGGTCAGGTTGCTTTCTCAGGTATAGCATGAGGTCGCTCTTATTGACCACACCT
CTACCGGCATGCCAATTCACTGGCCGTCGTTTTACAACGTCGTGACTGGGAAAACCCTGGCGTTACCCAA
CTTAATCGCCTTGCAGCACATCCCCCTTTCGCCAGCTGGCGTAATAGCGAAGAGGCCCGCACCGATCGCC
CTTCCCAACAGTTGCGCAGCCTGAATGGCGAATGGCGCCTGATGCGGTATTTTCTCCTTACGCATCTGTG
CGGTATTTCACACCGCATAATCGGATCGTACTTGTTACCCATCATTGAATTTTGAACATCCGAACCTGGG
AGTTTTCCCTGAAACAGATAGTATATTTGAACCTGTATAATAATATATAGTCTAGCGCTTTACGGAAGAC
AATGTATGTATTTCGGTTCCTGGAGAAACTATTGCATCTATTGCATAGGTAATCTTGCACGTCGCATCCC
CGGTTCATTTTCTGCGTTTCCATCTTGCACTTCAATAGCATATCTTTGTTAACGAAGCATCTGTGCTTCA
TTTTGTAGAACAAAAATGCAACGCGAGAGCGCTAATTTTTCAAACAAAGAATCTGAGCTGCATTTTTACA
GAACAGAAATGCAACGCGAAAGCGCTATTTTACCAACGAAGAATCTGTGCTTCATTTTTGTAAAACAAAA
ATGCAACGCGAGAGCGCTAATTTTTCAAACAAAGAATCTGAGCTGCATTTTTACAGAACAGAAATGCAAC
GCGAGAGCGCTATTTTACCAACAAAGAATCTATACTTCTTTTTTGTTCTACAAAAATGCATCCCGAGAGC
GCTATTTTTCTAACAAAGCATCTTAGATTACTTTTTTTCTCCTTTGTGCGCTCTATAATGCAGTCTCTTG
ATAACTTTTTGCACTGTAGGTCCGTTAAGGTTAGAAGAAGGCTACTTTGGTGTCTATTTTCTCTTCCATA
AAAAAAGCCTGACTCCACTTCCCGCGTTTACTGATTACTAGCGAAGCTGCGGGTGCATTTTTTCAAGATA
AAGGCATCCCCGATTATATTCTATACCGATGTGGATTGCGCATACTTTGTGAACAGAAAGTGATAGCGTT
GATGATTCTTCATTGGTCAGAAAATTATGAACGGTTTCTTCTATTTTGTCTCTATATACTACGTATAGGA
AATGTTTACATTTTCGTATTGTTTTCGATTCACTCTATGAATAGTTCTTACTACAATTTTTTTGTCTAAA
GAGTAATACTAGAGATAAACATAAAAAATGTAGAGGTCGAGTTTAGATGCAAGTTCAAGGAGCGAAAGGT
GGATGGGTAGGTTATATAGGGATATAGCACAGAGATATATAGCAAAGAGATACTTTTGAGCAATGTTTGT
GGAAGCGGTATTCGCAATATTTTAGTAGCTCGTTACAGTCCGGTGCGTTTTTGGTTTTTTGAAAGTGCGT
CTTCAGAGCGCTTTTGGTTTTCAAAAGCGCTCTGAAGTTCCTATACTTTCTAGCTAGAGAATAGGAACTT
CGGAATAGGAACTTCAAAGCGTTTCCGAAAACGAGCGCTTCCGAAAATGCAACGCGAGCTGCGCACATAC
AGCTCACTGTTCACGTCGCACCTATATCTGCGTGTTGCCTGTATATATATATACATGAGAAGAACGGCAT
AGTGCGTGTTTATGCTTAAATGCGTACTTATATGCGTCTATTTATGTAGGATGAAAGGTAGTCTAGTACC
TCCTGTGATATTATCCCATTCCATGCGGGGTATCGTATGCTTCCTTCAGCACTACCCTTTAGCTGTTCTA
TATGCTGCCACTCCTCAATTGGATTAGTCTCATCCTTCAATGCTATCATTTCCTTTGATATTGGATCGAT
CCGATGATAAGCTGTCAAACATGAGAATTGGGTAATAACTGATATAATTAAATTGAAGCTCTAATTTGTG
AGTTTAGTATACATGCATTTACTTATAATACAGTTTTTTAGTTTTGCTGGCCGCATCTTCTCAAATATGC
TTCCCAGCCTGCTTTTCTGTAACGTTCACCCTCTACCTTAGCATCCCTTCCCTTTGCAAATAGTCCTCTT
CCAACAATAATAATGTCAGATCCTGTAGAGACCACATCATCCACGGTTCTATACTGTTGACCCAATGCGT
CTCCCTTGTCATCTAAACCCACACCGGGTGTCATAATCAACCAATCGTAACCTTCATCTCTTCCACCCAT
GTCTCTTTGAGCAATAAAGCCGATAACAAAATCTTTGTCGCTCTTCGCAATGTCAACAGTACCCTTAGTA
TATTCTCCAGTAGATAGGGAGCCCTTGCATGACAATTCTGCTAACATCAAAAGGCCTCTAGGTTCCTTTG
TTACTTCTTCTGCCGCCTGCTTCAAACCGCTAACAATACCTGGGCCCACCACACCGTGTGCATTCGTAAT
GTCTGCCCATTCTGCTATTCTGTATACACCCGCAGAGTACTGCAATTTGACTGTATTACCAATGTCAGCA
AATTTTCTGTCTTCGAAGAGTAAAAAATTGTACTTGGCGGATAATGCCTTTAGCGGCTTAACTGTGCCCT
CCATGGAAAAATCAGTCAAGATATCCACATGTGTTTTTAGTAAACAAATTTTGGGACCTAATGCTTCAAC
TAACTCCAGTAATTCCTTGGTGGTACGAACATCCAATGAAGCACACAAGTTTGTTTGCTTTTCGTGCATG
ATATTAAATAGCTTGGCAGCAACAGGACTAGGATGAGTAGCAGCACGTTCCTTATATGTAGCTTTCGACA
TGATTTATCTTCGTTTCCTGCATGTTTTTGTTCTGTGCAGTTGGGTTAAGAATACTGGGCAATTTCATGT
TTCTTCAACACTACATATGCGTATATATACCAATCTAAGTCTGTGCTCCTTCCTTCGTTCTTCCTTCTGT
TCGGAGATTACCGAATCAAAAAAATTTCAAGGAAACCGAAATCAAAAAAAAGAATAAAAAAAAAATGATG
AATTGAAAAGCTAATTCTTGAAGACGAAAGGGCCTCGTGATACGCCTATTTTTATAGGTTAATGTCATGA
TAATAATGGTTTCTTAGACGTCAGGTGGCACTTTTCGGGGAAATGTGCGCGGAACCCCTATTTGTTTATT
TTTCTAAATACATTCAAATATGTATCCGCTCATGAGACAATAACCCTGATAAATGCTTCAATAATATTGA
AAAAGGAAGAGTATGAGTATTCAACATTTCCGTGTCGCCCTTATTCCCTTTTTTGCGGCATTTTGCCTTC
CTGTTTTTGCTCACCCAGAAACGCTGGTGAAAGTAAAAGATGCTGAAGATCAGTTGGGTGCACGAGTGGG
TTACATCGAACTGGATCTCAACAGCGGTAAGATCCTTGAGAGTTTTCGCCCCGAAGAACGTTTTCCAATG
ATGAGCACTTTTAAAGTTCTGCTATGTGGCGCGGTATTATCCCGTATTGACGCCGGGCAAGAGCAACTCG
GTCGCCGCATACACTATTCTCAGAATGACTTGGTTGAGTACTCACCAGTCACAGAAAAGCATCTTACGGA
TGGCATGACAGTAAGAGAATTATGCAGTGCTGCCATAACCATGAGTGATAACACTGCGGCCAACTTACTT
CTGACAACGATCGGAGGACCGAAGGAGCTAACCGCTTTTTTGCACAACATGGGGGATCATGTAACTCGCC
TTGATCGTTGGGAACCGGAGCTGAATGAAGCCATACCAAACGACGAGCGTGACACCACGATGCCTGTAGC
AATGGCAACAACGTTGCGCAAACTATTAACTGGCGAACTACTTACTCTAGCTTCCCGGCAACAATTAATA
GACTGGATGGAGGCGGATAAAGTTGCAGGACCACTTCTGCGCTCGGCCCTTCCGGCTGGCTGGTTTATTG
CTGATAAATCTGGAGCCGGTGAGCGTGGGTCTCGCGGTATCATTGCAGCACTGGGGCCAGATGGTAAGCC
CTCCCGTATCGTAGTTATCTACACGACGGGGAGTCAGGCAACTATGGATGAACGAAATAGACAGATCGCT
GAGATAGGTGCCTCACTGATTAAGCATTGGTAACTGTCAGACCAAGTTTACTCATATATACTTTAGATTG
ATTTAAAACTTCATTTTTAATTTAAAAGGATCTAGGTGAAGATCCTTTTTGATAATCTCATGACCAAAAT
CCCTTAACGTGAGTTTTCGTTCCACTGAGCGTCAGACCCCGTAGAAAAGATCAAAGGATCTTCTTGAGAT
CCTTTTTTTCTGCGCGTAATCTGCTGCTTGCAAACAAAAAAACCACCGCTACCAGCGGTGGTTTGTTTGC
CGGATCAAGAGCTACCAACTCTTTTTCCGAAGGTAACTGGCTTCAGCAGAGCGCAGATACCAAATACTGT
TCTTCTAGTGTAGCCGTAGTTAGGCCACCACTTCAAGAACTCTGTAGCACCGCCTACATACCTCGCTCTG
CTAATCCTGTTACCAGTGGCTGCTGCCAGTGGCGATAAGTCGTGTCTTACCGGGTTGGACTCAAGACGAT
AGTTACCGGATAAGGCGCAGCGGTCGGGCTGAACGGGGGGTTCGTGCACACAGCCCAGCTTGGAGCGAAC
GACCTACACCGAACTGAGATACCTACAGCGTGAGCTATGAGAAAGCGCCACGCTTCCCGAAGGGAGAAAG
GCGGACAGGTATCCGGTAAGCGGCAGGGTCGGAACAGGAGAGCGCACGAGGGAGCTTCCAGGGGGAAACG
CCTGGTATCTTTATAGTCCTGTCGGGTTTCGCCACCTCTGACTTGAGCGTCGATTTTTGTGATGCTCGTC
AGGGGGGCGGAGCCTATGGAAAAACGCCAGCAACGCGGCCTTTTTACGGTTCCTGGCCTTTTGCTGGCCT
TTTGCTCACATGTTCTTTCCTGCGTTATCCCCTGATTCTGTGGATAACCGTATTACCGCCTTTGAGTGAG
CTGATACCGCTCGCCGCAGCCGAACGACCGAGCGCAGCGAGTCAGTGAGCGAGGAAGCGGAAGAGCGCCC
AATACGCAAACCGCCTCTCCCCGCGCGTTGGCCGATTCATTAATGCAGCTGGCACGACAGGTTTCCCGAC
TGGAAAGCGGGCAGTGAGCGCAACGCAATTAATGTGAGTTAGCTCACTCATTAGGCACCCCAGGCTTTAC
ACTTTATGCTTCCGGCTCGTATGTTGTGTGGAATTGTGAGCGGATAACAATTTCACACAGGAAACAGCTA
TGACCATGATTACGCCAAGCTTACCGCATCAGGAAATTGTAAGCGTTAATATTTTGTTAAAATTCGCGTT
AAATTTTTGTTAAATCAGCTCATTTTTTAACCAATAGGCCGAAATCGGCAAAATCCCTTATAAATCAAAA
GAATAGACCGAGATAGGGT
[37 nt withheld, positions 8070-8106]
AAAGAACGTGGACTCCAACGTCAAAGG
[49 nt withheld, positions 8134-8182]
T
[91 nt withheld, positions 8184-8274]
G
[124 nt withheld, positions 8276-8399]
CCATTCGC
Features (pLannotate 1.2.2; 26 found; start..end, strand, type, name):
      3..257     -  CDS            BRP1 (fragment): BRP1_YEAST - Protein predicted: Swiss-Prot protein existence level 4. From Saccharomyces cerevisiae (strain ATCC 204508 / S288c) (Baker's yeast).
    359..375     -  promoter       ARG4 promoter (fragment): S. cerevisiae ARG4
    480..563     +  CDS            YG007_YEAST: Protein predicted: Swiss-Prot protein existence level 4. From Saccharomyces cerevisiae (strain ATCC 204508 / S288c) (Baker's yeast).
    800..824     +  protein_bind   attB1: mutant version of attB; recombination site for the Gateway® BP reaction BP Clonase™
    831..1547    +  CDS            mTurquoise2: mTurquoise2 is a basic (constitutively fluorescent) cyan fluorescent protein published in 2012, derived from Aequorea victoria. It is reported to be a rapidly-maturing monomer with very low acid sensitivity.
   1590..2285    +  CDS            mScarlet-I: mScarlet-I is a basic (constitutively fluorescent) red fluorescent protein published in 2016, derived from synthetic construct. It is reported to be a rapidly-maturing monomer with moderate acid sensitivity.
   2297..2321    -  protein_bind   attB2: mutant version of attB; recombination site for the Gateway® BP reaction BP Clonase™
   2349..2375    +  misc_feature   MCS (fragment): pBluescript multiple cloning site
   2384..2402    -  promoter       T7 promoter: promoter for bacteriophage T7 RNA polymerase
   2403..2546    +  CDS            ADH1 (fragment): ADH1_YEAST - Also known as ADC1. Experimental evidence at protein level: Swiss-Prot protein existence level 1. This isozyme preferentially catalyzes the conversion of primary unbranched alcohols to their corresponding aldehydes. Also shows activity toward secondary alcohols. From Saccharomyces cerevisiae (strain ATCC 204508 / S288c) (Baker's yeast).
   2550..2737    +  terminator     ADH1 terminator: S. cerevisiae ADH1; transcription terminator for the S. cerevisiae alcohol dehydrogenase 1 (ADH1) gene
   2745..2902    +  CDS            lacZα (fragment): LacZα fragment of β-galactosidase; lacZ fragment
   2908..2959    -  misc_feature   bom (fragment): basis of mobility region from pBR322
   2964..3047    +  CDS            RAF1 (fragment): RAF_YEAST - Experimental evidence at transcript level: Swiss-Prot protein existence level 2. Antagonizes transcriptional repression of recombinase FLP by REP1-REP2. May play a role in plasmid partitioning. From Saccharomyces cerevisiae (strain ATCC 204508 / S288c) (Baker's yeast).
   3201..4547    -  rep_origin     2μ ori: yeast 2μ plasmid origin of replication
   4552..4568    -  promoter       tet promoter (fragment): E. coli promoter for tetracycline efflux protein gene
   4658..5461    -  CDS            URA3: orotidine-5'-phosphate decarboxylase, required for uracil biosynthesis; S. cerevisiae URA3; yeast auxotrophic marker, counterselectable with 5-fluoroorotic acid (5-FOA)
   5462..5677    -  promoter       URA3 promoter: S. cerevisiae URA3
   5788..5892    +  promoter       AmpR promoter: bla
   5893..6753    +  CDS            AmpR: β-lactamase; bla; confers resistance to ampicillin, carbenicillin, and related antibiotics
   6924..7512    +  rep_origin     ori: high-copy-number ColE1/pMB1/pBR322/pUC origin of replication
   7695..7787    +  CDS            lacI (fragment): lac repressor; lacI; The lac repressor binds to the lac operator to inhibit transcription in E. coli. This inhibition can be relieved by adding lactose or isopropyl-β-D-thiogalactopyranoside (IPTG).
   7800..7821    +  protein_bind   CAP binding site: CAP binding activates transcription in the presence of cAMP. E. coli catabolite activator protein
   7836..7866    +  promoter       lac promoter: promoter for the E. coli lac operon
   7874..7890    +  protein_bind   lac operator: The lac repressor binds to the lac operator to inhibit transcription in E. coli. This inhibition can be relieved by adding lactose or isopropyl-β-D-thiogalactopyranoside (IPTG). lac repressor encoded by lacI
   7971..8399    -  rep_origin     f1 ori (sequence partly withheld): f1 bacteriophage origin of replication; arrow indicates direction of (+) strand synthesis
