[The description below was written by a language model from this plasmid's Addgene catalogue record and pLannotate feature annotations shown in this document.]
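Description:
pDRF1-GW ymTq2-ymScarletI is an 8.4 kb yeast–E. coli shuttle plasmid built on the pDRF1-GW yeast expression backbone and intended for expressing a tandem fluorescent protein fusion in budding yeast. In bacteria it is maintained at high copy through a ColE1/pUC-type origin and selected with ampicillin via the β-lactamase gene; an f1 origin and remnants of a lac promoter/operator and lacZα region are also present as backbone carry-over. In yeast, the 2μ origin supports episomal multicopy replication, and the URA3 gene with its own promoter provides selection in uracil auxotrophs, with the option of counterselection on 5-FOA.

The payload sits between Gateway attB1 and attB2 sites, indicating the position of the backbone's Gateway cassette, although the catalogue lists restriction enzyme cloning with unknown sites. It comprises an mTurquoise2 (cyan) coding sequence followed, after a short gap consistent with a linker, by mScarlet-I (red); the "y" prefixes in the name suggest yeast-adapted versions, and the insert is recorded as synthetic. The ADH1 terminator lies downstream. The promoter driving the fusion is not explicitly annotated: the region upstream of attB1 shows only small fragments matching yeast genomic sequences, so neither the record nor the feature table states its identity.

The associated work is a side-by-side characterization of fluorescent proteins in budding yeast. A fusion that yields cyan and red proteins in a fixed one-to-one ratio would suit uses such as normalizing brightness between proteins or serving as a FRET pair, but the record itself gives only expression of the fusion in yeast as the purpose.
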