Addgene plasmid #205512: pDRF1-GW ymTq2-ymScarletI
Purpose: Expression of ymTq2-ymScarletl in yeast
Depositing lab: Bas Teusink. Depositing organization: Vrije Universiteit Amsterdam. Publication: Side-by-Side Systematic Characterization of Novel FPs in Budding Yeast. Botman D, de Groot DH, Wehrens M, van Rossum K, Yska S, van der Kieft B, Albert V, Minghetti N, Goedhart J, Teusink B. ACS Synth Biol. 2026 Apr 1. doi: 10.1021/acssynbio.5c00676. PubMed 41919951.
Backbone
  Vector backbone: pDRF1-GW
  Vector type: Yeast Expression
Growth in bacteria
  Bacterial resistance: Ampicillin, 100 μg/mL
  Growth temperature: 37°C
  Growth strain: DH5alpha
  Copy number: High Copy
Gene/Insert
  Gene/Insert name: ymTq2-ymScarletl
  Species: Synthetic
  Cloning method: Restriction Enzyme; 5′ cloning site unknown (unknown if destroyed); 3′ cloning site unknown (unknown if destroyed)
Terms and licenses: Academic/Nonprofit Terms; Industry Terms: Not Available to Industry
How to cite: pDRF1-GW ymTq2-ymScarletI was a gift from Bas Teusink (Addgene plasmid # 205512 ; http://n2t.net/addgene:205512 ; RRID:Addgene_205512)
